Addgene plasmid #133994: pHP043Env
Purpose: Env gene from HIV patient plasma in pcDNA3.1 expression vector
Depositing lab: Himanshu Garg. Depositing organization: Texas Tech University Health Sciences Center El Paso. Publication: HIV-1 Env Glycoprotein Phenotype along with Immune Activation Determines CD4 T Cell Loss in HIV Patients. Joshi A, Sedano M, Beauchamp B, Punke EB, Mulla ZD, Meza A, Alozie OK, Mukherjee D, Garg H. J Immunol. 2016 Feb 15;196(4):1768-79. doi: 10.4049/jimmunol.1501588. Epub 2016 Jan 13. PubMed 26764036.
Backbone
  Vector backbone: pcDNA3.1
  Vector type: Mammalian Expression
  Selectable markers: Neomycin (select with G418)
Growth in bacteria
  Bacterial resistance: Ampicillin, 100 μg/mL
  Growth temperature: 37°C
  Growth strain: DH5alpha
  Growth instructions: The bacterial strain XL10 Gold is preferred for downstream applications.
  Copy number: Unknown
Gene/Insert
  Gene/Insert name: Envelope Glycoprotein
  GenBank ID: KP754472.1
Terms and licenses: Academic/Nonprofit Terms; Industry Terms: Not Available to Industry
How to cite: pHP043Env was a gift from Himanshu Garg (Addgene plasmid # 133994 ; http://n2t.net/addgene:133994 ; RRID:Addgene_133994)
