[The description below was written by a language model from this plasmid's Addgene catalogue record and pLannotate feature annotations shown in this document.]
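Description:
pHP043Env is a mammalian expression plasmid of about 8.5 kb, built on the pcDNA3.1 backbone, that carries an HIV-1 envelope glycoprotein gene amplified from the plasma of an HIV-infected patient. In bacteria it is maintained through a high-copy ColE1/pUC-type origin and selected with ampicillin via the β-lactamase gene. An f1 origin is also present, along with small lac promoter/operator remnants typical of the backbone. For selection in mammalian cells, an SV40 early promoter drives a neomycin phosphotransferase cassette ending in an SV40 polyadenylation signal, which confers G418 resistance.

The expression unit uses the human CMV immediate-early enhancer and promoter, followed by a T7 promoter, and ends with the bovine growth hormone polyadenylation signal. The annotated insert includes a complete env open reading frame of roughly 2.6 kb encoding the gp160 precursor of gp120 and the gp41 fusion subunit. A short Rev fragment is annotated upstream and a short Nef fragment downstream, consistent with the amplicon having been taken from a contiguous stretch of the viral genome rather than trimmed precisely to env. A V5 epitope tag from the backbone lies downstream of the insert, but it is separated from env by the Nef fragment and further sequence, so the record does not show that it is fused in frame to Env. The brief "5' LTR" annotation at the promoter junction is a short fragment match, not evidence of a functional LTR.

The associated publication examined how patient-derived Env phenotypes relate to CD4 T cell loss. The plasmid is therefore suited to expressing a primary-isolate Env in transfected cells, although the record does not list specific assays.
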