Features (pLannotate 1.2.2; 23 found; start..end, strand, type, name):
     93..472     +  enhancer       CMV enhancer: human cytomegalovirus immediate early enhancer
    473..676     +  promoter       CMV promoter: human cytomegalovirus (CMV) immediate early promoter
    672..705     +  LTR            5' LTR (truncated) (fragment): truncated 5' long terminal repeat (LTR) from HIV-1
    721..739     +  promoter       T7 promoter: promoter for bacteriophage T7 RNA polymerase
    818..893     +  CDS            Rev (fragment): human immunodeficiency virus 1 (HIV-1) Rev protein; rev; enhances nuclear export of unspliced and incompletely spliced viral mRNAs
   1073..3652    +  CDS            env: ENV_HV1SC - Experimental evidence at protein level: Swiss-Prot protein existence level 1. [Transmembrane protein gp41]: Acts as a class I viral fusion protein. Under the current model, the protein has at least 3 conformational states: pre-fusion native state, pre-hairpin intermediate state, and post-fusion hairpin state. During fusion of viral and target intracellular membranes, the coiled coil regions (heptad repeats) assume a trimer-of-hairpins structure, positioning the fusion peptide in close proximity to the C-terminal region of the ectodomain. The formation of this structure appears to d
   3661..3792    +  CDS            nef (fragment): NEF_HV1Z2 - Experimental evidence at protein level: Swiss-Prot protein existence level 1. Extracellular Nef protein targets CD4(+) T-lymphocytes for apoptosis by interacting with CXCR4 surface receptors. From Human immunodeficiency virus type 1 group M subtype D (isolate Z2/CDC-Z34) (HIV-1).
   3875..3916    +  CDS            V5 tag: epitope tag from simian virus 5
   3972..4196    +  polyA_signal   bGH poly(A) signal: bovine growth hormone polyadenylation signal
   4200..4221    +  promoter       SV40 promoter (fragment): SV40 enhancer and early promoter
   4242..4670    +  rep_origin     f1 ori (sequence partly withheld): f1 bacteriophage origin of replication; arrow indicates direction of (+) strand synthesis
   4684..5013    +  promoter       SV40 promoter: SV40 enhancer and early promoter
   5080..5871    +  CDS            neo: KKA2_KLEPN - Also known as kan, nptII. Experimental evidence at protein level: Swiss-Prot protein existence level 1. Resistance to kanamycin, neomycin, paromomycin, ribostamycin, butirosin and gentamicin B. From Klebsiella pneumoniae.
   5897..6055    +  CDS            ble (fragment): BLE_KLEPN - Experimental evidence at protein level: Swiss-Prot protein existence level 1. Binding protein with a strong affinity to the bleomycin family of antibiotics. Binds to CL990; an antimitotic-antibiotic compound. From Klebsiella pneumoniae.
   6050..6171    +  polyA_signal   SV40 poly(A) signal: SV40 polyadenylation signal
   6244..6260    -  protein_bind   lac operator: The lac repressor binds to the lac operator to inhibit transcription in E. coli. This inhibition can be relieved by adding lactose or isopropyl-β-D-thiogalactopyranoside (IPTG). lac repressor encoded by lacI
   6268..6298    -  promoter       lac promoter: promoter for the E. coli lac operon
   6313..6334    -  protein_bind   CAP binding site: CAP binding activates transcription in the presence of cAMP. E. coli catabolite activator protein
   6347..6439    -  CDS            lacI (fragment): lac repressor; lacI; The lac repressor binds to the lac operator to inhibit transcription in E. coli. This inhibition can be relieved by adding lactose or isopropyl-β-D-thiogalactopyranoside (IPTG).
   6622..7210    -  rep_origin     ori: high-copy-number ColE1/pMB1/pBR322/pUC origin of replication
   7381..8241    -  CDS            AmpR: β-lactamase; bla; confers resistance to ampicillin, carbenicillin, and related antibiotics
   8242..8346    -  promoter       AmpR promoter: bla
   8405..8457    -  misc_feature   bom (fragment): basis of mobility region from pBR322
>Addgene plasmid #133994 | pHP043Env | addgene full sequence | sequence record 267608 | Addgene NGS Result
AAGGCAAGGCTTGACCGACAATTGCATGAAGAATCTGCTTAGGGTTAGGCGTTTTGCGCTGCTTCGCGAT
GTACGGGCCAGATATACGCGTTGACATTGATTATTGACTAGTTATTAATAGTAATCAATTACGGGGTCAT
TAGTTCATAGCCCATATATGGAGTTCCGCGTTACATAACTTACGGTAAATGGCCCGCCTGGCTGACCGCC
CAACGACCCCCGCCCATTGACGTCAATAATGACGTATGTTCCCATAGTAACGCCAATAGGGACTTTCCAT
TGACGTCAATGGGTGGAGTATTTACGGTAAACTGCCCACTTGGCAGTACATCAAGTGTATCATATGCCAA
GTACGCCCCCTATTGACGTCAATGACGGTAAATGGCCCGCCTGGCATTATGCCCAGTACATGACCTTATG
GGACTTTCCTACTTGGCAGTACATCTACGTATTAGTCATCGCTATTACCATGGTGATGCGGTTTTGGCAG
TACATCAATGGGCGTGGATAGCGGTTTGACTCACGGGGATTTCCAAGTCTCCACCCCATTGACGTCAATG
GGAGTTTGTTTTGGCACCAAAATCAACGGGACTTTCCAAAATGTCGTAACAACTCCGCCCCATTGACGCA
AATGGGCGGTAGGCGTGTACGGTGGGAGGTCTATATAAGCAGAGCTCTCTGGCTAACTAGAGAACCCACT
GCTTACTGGCTTATCGAAATTAATACGACTCACTATAGGGAGACCCAAGCTGGCTAGTTAAGCTTGGTAC
CGAGCTCGGATCCAGTACCCTTCACCGATCAAGCTTTAGCATCTCCTATGGCAGGAAGAAGCGGAGACAG
CGACGAAGACCTCCTCAAGACAGTCAGACTCATCAAGCTTCTCTATCAAAGCAGTAAGTAATACATGTAA
TGTACCCTTTACAAATATTAGCAATAGTAGCATTAGTAGTAGCAGCAATAATAGCAATAGTTGTGTGGTC
CATAGTAGTCATAGAATATAGAAAAATATTAAGACAAAGAAAAATAGACAGGTTACTTGATAGAATAATA
GAAAGAGCAGAAGACAGTGGCAATGAGAGTGAAGGGGACCAAGAAGAATTGTCAGCACTTGTGGAGATGG
GGCATCATGCTCCTTGGGATGTTAATGATCTGTAGTGCTGGAGAAAAAACGTGGGTCACAGTCTATTATG
GGGTACCTGTGTGGAAAGAGGCAACCACCACTCTATTTTGTGCATCAGATGCTAAAGCATATGATACAGA
GGTGCATAATGTTTGGGCCACACATGCCTGTGTACCCACTGACCCTAACCCACAAGAAATAGTTGTGGGA
AATGTGACAGAAAATTTTAACATGTGGAAAAATAACATGGTAGAACAGATGCATGAGGATATAATCAGTC
TATGGGATCAAAGCCTAAAGCCATGTGTAAAACTAACCCCATTATGTGTTACTTTAAAGTGTAGTAATGC
CAATCTTACTACTAATAATACTATCAACAACAACAACAAGATGGAGGAAGGAGAAATAAAAAATTGCTCT
TTCAATATCACCACAGAACTGAAGGATAAATATCAGCAACAATATGCATTGTTTTATAAGCTTGATATAG
TGCCAATAGATGATAATAATAATACTAATAATGATAGTAGGACCAGCTATAGGTTAATAAGTTGTAACAC
CTCAGTCATTACACAGGCCTGCCCAAAGGTATCCTTTAAACCAATTCCCATACATTATTGTGCCCCAGCT
GGTTATGCAATTCTAAAGTGTAACAATGAGGGGTTCAATGGAACAGGACCATGTACAAATGTCAGCTCAG
TACAATGTACACATGGAATTAAACCAGTAGTATCAACTCAACTGCTGTTAAATGGCAGTCTAGCAAAAGA
AGAGGTAGTACTTAGATCTGCCAACTTCACAGACAATGCTAAGAACATAATAGTACAGCTGAACAAATCT
GTAGTAATTAACTGTACAAGGCCCAACAACAATACAAGAAAAAGTATACCTATGGGACCAGGGAGAGCAT
TCTTTACAACAGACATAATAGGAGACATAAGACAAGCACATTGTAATATTAGTGGTACAGAATGGAATGA
CACTCTAAAAAAGGTAGTTGAAAAATTAGGAAAACAATTTGGGGAGAATACAACGATAATCTTTAATACA
TCCTCAGGAGGGGACCCAGAAATTGTAATGCACAGTTTTAATTGTGGAGGGGAGTTCTTCTACTGTAATT
CAACACAACTGTTTAATAGTACTTGGATAAATGGTACTTGGACAAATGGTACTACAAATACCACTGGAGA
AGATAAGATTATACTCCCATGCAGGATAAAACAAATTATAAACTTGTGGCAGGAAGTAGGAAAGGCAATG
TACGCCCCTCCCATCAGAGGACAAATTACCTGTTCATCAAATATTACAGGGTTACTATTAACAAGAGATG
GGGGTAATAAGAACGGGAGTAATGAGGCCGTTGAGACCTTCAGACCTGCAGGAGGAGATATGAGGGACAA
TTGGAGAAGTGAATTATACAAATATAAAGTAGTAAAAATTGAACCATTAGGAGTAGCACCCACCAAGGCA
AAGAGAAGAGTGGTGCAGAGAGAAAAAAGAGCAGTGGGATTAGGAGCTTTGTTCATTGGGTTCTTGGGAG
CCGCAGGAAGCACTATGGGCGCAGCGTCAGTGACGCTGACGGTACAGGCCAGACAATTATTGTCTGGTAT
AGTGCAACAGCAGAGCAATCTGCTGAGGGCTATTGAGGCGCAACAGCATCTGTTGCAACTCACAGTCTGG
GGCATCAAGCAGCTCCAGGCAAGAGTCCTGGCGGTGGAAAGATTCCTAACGGATCAACAGCTCCTGGGGA
TTTGGGGCTGCTCTGGAAAACTCATCTGCACCACTTCTGTTCCTTGGAATACTACTTGGAGTAATAGATC
TGTAGATGACATTTGGAATAACATGACATGGATGCAATGGGATAAAGAAATTAGCAATTACACAGGCTAC
ATATACTCCTTACTTGGAGAAGCACATGTCCAACAAGAAGTGAATGAAAAAGAATTATTGGAACTAGGTA
AATGGGCAAGCTTGTGGAATTGGTTTGACATATCAAACTGGCTGTGGTATATAAAAATATTCATAATGAT
AGTAGGAGGCTTGGTAGGTTTAAGAATAGTTTTTATTGTACTTTCTTTAGTAAATAGAGTTAGGCAGGGA
TACTCACCATTGTCATTTCAGACCCACCTCCCAGCTCAGAGGGGACCCGACAGGCCCGGAGGAATCGAAG
AAGAAGGTGGAGAGAAAGACAGAGACACATCAAGGCAATTAGTGGATGGATTCTTCACAATTATCTGGAG
CGATCTAAGGAGCCTGTGCCTCTTCAGCTACCACCGCTTGAGAGACTTACTCTTGATTGTGACGAGGATT
GTGGAACTTCTGGGACGCAGGGGGTGGGAAACCCTCAAATATTGGTGGAATCTCCTGCAATATTGGAGTC
AGGAACTACACAATAGTGCTGTTAGCTTGCTCAACGCCATAGCCATAGCAGTAGGTGAGGGAACAGATAG
GATTTTAGAAGCACTAAGAAGAGCTGGTAGAGCTATTCTCCACATACCTACAAGAATAAGACAGGGCTTG
GAGATAGCTTTGCTGTAAAGATGGGTGGCAAATGGTCAAAGCGTAGTATGCCAGGATGGGATACTGTGAG
GGAAAGAATAAGACGAACTAGAGTTGAACCAGCAGCAGTAGTTGAACCAGCAGCAGTTGGGGTGGGAGCA
GTATCTCGAGACGGATCCAGCTAAGGGTCAAGACAATTCTGCAGATATCCAGCACAGTGGCGGCCGCTCG
AGTCTAGAGGGCCCGCGGTTCGAAGGTAAGCCTATCCCTAACCCTCTCCTCGGTCTCGATTCTACGCGTA
CCGGTCATCATCACCATCACCATTGAGTTTAAACCCGCTGATCAGCCTCGACTGTGCCTTCTAGTTGCCA
GCCATCTGTTGTTTGCCCCTCCCCCGTGCCTTCCTTGACCCTGGAAGGTGCCACTCCCACTGTCCTTTCC
TAATAAAATGAGGAAATTGCATCGCATTGTCTGAGTAGGTGTCATTCTATTCTGGGGGGTGGGGTGGGGC
AGGACAGCAAGGGGGAGGATTGGGAAGACAATAGCAGGCATGCTGGGGATGCGGTGGGCTCTATGGCTTC
TGAGGCGGAAAGAACCAGCTGGGGCTCTAGGGGGTATCCCC
[124 nt withheld, positions 4242-4365]
C
[91 nt withheld, positions 4367-4457]
A
[49 nt withheld, positions 4459-4507]
CCTTTGACGTTGGAGTCCACGTTCTTT
[37 nt withheld, positions 4535-4571]
ACCCTATCTCGGTCTATTCTTTTGATTTATAAGGGATTTTGCCGATTTCGGCCTATTGGTTAAAAAATGA
GCTGATTTAACAAAAATTTAACGCGAATTAATTCTGTGGAATGTGTGTCAGTTAGGGTGTGGAAAGTCCC
CAGGCTCCCCAGCAGGCAGAAGTATGCAAAGCATGCATCTCAATTAGTCAGCAACCAGGTGTGGAAAGTC
CCCAGGCTCCCCAGCAGGCAGAAGTATGCAAAGCATGCATCTCAATTAGTCAGCAACCATAGTCCCGCCC
CTAACTCCGCCCATCCCGCCCCTAACTCCGCCCAGTTCCGCCCATTCTCCGCCCCATGGCTGACTAATTT
TTTTTATTTATGCAGAGGCCGAGGCCGCCTCTGCCTCTGAGCTATTCCAGAAGTAGTGAGGAGGCTTTTT
TGGAGGCCTAGGCTTTTGCAAAAAGCTCCCGGGAGCTTGTATATCCATTTTCGGATCTGATCAAGAGACA
GGATGAGGATCGTTTCGCATGATTGAACAAGATGGATTGCACGCAGGTTCTCCGGCCGCTTGGGTGGAGA
GGCTATTCGGCTATGACTGGGCACAACAGACAATCGGCTGCTCTGATGCCGCCGTGTTCCGGCTGTCAGC
GCAGGGGCGCCCGGTTCTTTTTGTCAAGACCGACCTGTCCGGTGCCCTGAATGAACTGCAGGACGAGGCA
GCGCGGCTATCGTGGCTGGCCACGACGGGCGTTCCTTGCGCAGCTGTGCTCGACGTTGTCACTGAAGCGG
GAAGGGACTGGCTGCTATTGGGCGAAGTGCCGGGGCAGGATCTCCTGTCATCTCACCTTGCTCCTGCCGA
GAAAGTATCCATCATGGCTGATGCAATGCGGCGGCTGCATACGCTTGATCCGGCTACCTGCCCATTCGAC
CACCAAGCGAAACATCGCATCGAGCGAGCACGTACTCGGATGGAAGCCGGTCTTGTCGATCAGGATGATC
TGGACGAAGAGCATCAGGGGCTCGCGCCAGCCGAACTGTTCGCCAGGCTCAAGGCGCGCATGCCCGACGG
CGAGGATCTCGTCGTGACCCATGGCGATGCCTGCTTGCCGAATATCATGGTGGAAAATGGCCGCTTTTCT
GGATTCATCGACTGTGGCCGGCTGGGTGTGGCGGACCGCTATCAGGACATAGCGTTGGCTACCCGTGATA
TTGCTGAAGAGCTTGGCGGCGAATGGGCTGACCGCTTCCTCGTGCTTTACGGTATCGCCGCTCCCGATTC
GCAGCGCATCGCCTTCTATCGCCTTCTTGACGAGTTCTTCTGAGCGGGACTCTGGGGTTCGCGAAATGAC
CGACCAAGCGACGCCCAACCTGCCATCACGAGATTTCGATTCCACCGCCGCCTTCTATGAAAGGTTGGGC
TTCGGAATCGTTTTCCGGGACGCCGGCTGGATGATCCTCCAGCGCGGGGATCTCATGCTGGAGTTCTTCG
CCCACCCCAACTTGTTTATTGCAGCTTATAATGGTTACAAATAAAGCAATAGCATCACAAATTTCACAAA
TAAAGCATTTTTTTCACTGCATTCTAGTTGTGGTTTGTCCAAACTCATCAATGTATCTTATCATGTCTGT
ATACCGTCGACCTCTAGCTAGAGCTTGGCGTAATCATGGTCATAGCTGTTTCCTGTGTGAAATTGTTATC
CGCTCACAATTCCACACAACATACGAGCCGGAAGCATAAAGTGTAAAGCCTGGGGTGCCTAATGAGTGAG
CTAACTCACATTAATTGCGTTGCGCTCACTGCCCGCTTTCCAGTCGGGAAACCTGTCGTGCCAGCTGCAT
TAATGAATCGGCCAACGCGCGGGGAGAGGCGGTTTGCGTATTGGGCGCTCTTCCGCTTCCTCGCTCACTG
ACTCGCTGCGCTCGGTCGTTCGGCTGCGGCGAGCGGTATCAGCTCACTCAAAGGCGGTAATACGGTTATC
CACAGAATCAGGGGATAACGCAGGAAAGAACATGTGAGCAAAAGGCCAGCAAAAGGCCAGGAACCGTAAA
AAGGCCGCGTTGCTGGCGTTTTTCCATAGGCTCCGCCCCCCTGACGAGCATCACAAAAATCGACGCTCAA
GTCAGAGGTGGCGAAACCCGACAGGACTATAAAGATACCAGGCGTTTCCCCCTGGAAGCTCCCTCGTGCG
CTCTCCTGTTCCGACCCTGCCGCTTACCGGATACCTGTCCGCCTTTCTCCCTTCGGGAAGCGTGGCGCTT
TCTCATAGCTCACGCTGTAGGTATCTCAGTTCGGTGTAGGTCGTTCGCTCCAAGCTGGGCTGTGTGCACG
AACCCCCCGTTCAGCCCGACCGCTGCGCCTTATCCGGTAACTATCGTCTTGAGTCCAACCCGGTAAGACA
CGACTTATCGCCACTGGCAGCAGCCACTGGTAACAGGATTAGCAGAGCGAGGTATGTAGGCGGTGCTACA
GAGTTCTTGAAGTGGTGGCCTAACTACGGCTACACTAGAAGAACAGTATTTGGTATCTGCGCTCTGCTGA
AGCCAGTTACCTTCGGAAAAAGAGTTGGTAGCTCTTGATCCGGCAAACAAACCACCGCTGGTAGCGGTGG
TTTTTTTGTTTGCAAGCAGCAGATTACGCGCAGAAAAAAAGGATCTCAAGAAGATCCTTTGATCTTTTCT
ACGGGGTCTGACGCTCAGTGGAACGAAAACTCACGTTAAGGGATTTTGGTCATGAGATTATCAAAAAGGA
TCTTCACCTAGATCCTTTTAAATTAAAAATGAAGTTTTAAATCAATCTAAAGTATATATGAGTAAACTTG
GTCTGACAGTTACCAATGCTTAATCAGTGAGGCACCTATCTCAGCGATCTGTCTATTTCGTTCATCCATA
GTTGCCTGACTCCCCGTCGTGTAGATAACTACGATACGGGAGGGCTTACCATCTGGCCCCAGTGCTGCAA
TGATACCGCGAGACCCACGCTCACCGGCTCCAGATTTATCAGCAATAAACCAGCCAGCCGGAAGGGCCGA
GCGCAGAAGTGGTCCTGCAACTTTATCCGCCTCCATCCAGTCTATTAATTGTTGCCGGGAAGCTAGAGTA
AGTAGTTCGCCAGTTAATAGTTTGCGCAACGTTGTTGCCATTGCTACAGGCATCGTGGTGTCACGCTCGT
CGTTTGGTATGGCTTCATTCAGCTCCGGTTCCCAACGATCAAGGCGAGTTACATGATCCCCCATGTTGTG
CAAAAAAGCGGTTAGCTCCTTCGGTCCTCCGATCGTTGTCAGAAGTAAGTTGGCCGCAGTGTTATCACTC
ATGGTTATGGCAGCACTGCATAATTCTCTTACTGTCATGCCATCCGTAAGATGCTTTTCTGTGACTGGTG
AGTACTCAACCAAGTCATTCTGAGAATAGTGTATGCGGCGACCGAGTTGCTCTTGCCCGGCGTCAATACG
GGATAATACCGCGCCACATAGCAGAACTTTAAAAGTGCTCATCATTGGAAAACGTTCTTCGGGGCGAAAA
CTCTCAAGGATCTTACCGCTGTTGAGATCCAGTTCGATGTAACCCACTCGTGCACCCAACTGATCTTCAG
CATCTTTTACTTTCACCAGCGTTTCTGGGTGAGCAAAAACAGGAAGGCAAAATGCCGCAAAAAAGGGAAT
AAGGGCGACACGGAAATGTTGAATACTCATACTCTTCCTTTTTCAATATTATTGAAGCATTTATCAGGGT
TATTGTCTCATGAGCGGATACATATTTGAATGTATTTAGAAAAATAAACAAATAGGGGTTCCGCGCACAT
TTCCCCGAAAAGTGCCACCTGACGTCGACGGATCGGGAGATCTCCCGATCCCCTATGGTGCACTCTCAGT
ACAATCTGCTCTGATGCCGCATAGTTAAGCCAGTATCTGCTCCCTGCTTGTGTGTTGGAGGTCGCTGAGT
AGTGCGCGAGCAAAATTTAAGCTACAAC
