>Addgene plasmid #133994 | pHP043Env | depositor partial sequence | sequence record 258090 | pHP043Env sequence 2586 bps
ATGAGAGTGAAGGGGACCAAGAAGAATTGTCAGCACTTGTGGAGATGGGGCATCATGCTCCTTGGGATGT
TAATGATCTGTAGTGCTGGAGAAAAAACGTGGGTCACAGTCTATTATGGGGTACCTGTGTGGAAAGAGGC
AACCACCACTCTATTTTGTGCATCAGATGCTAAAGCATATGATACAGAGGTGCATAATGTTTGGGCCACA
CATGCCTGTGTACCCACTGACCCTAACCCACAAGAAATAGTTGTGGGAAATGTGACAGAAAATTTTAACA
TGTGGAAAAATAACATGGTAGAACAGATGCATGAGGATATAATCAGTCTATGGGATCAAAGCCTAAAGCC
ATGTGTAAAACTAACCCCATTATGTGTTACTTTAAAGTGTAGTAATGCCAATCTTACTACTAATAATACT
ATCAACAACAACAACAAGATGGAGGAAGGAGAAATAAAAAATTGCTCTTTCAATATCACCACAGAACTGA
AGGATAAATATCAGCAACAATATGCATTGTTTTATAAGCTTGATATAGTGCCAATAGATGATAATAATAA
TACTAATAATGATAGTAGGACCAGCTATAGGTTAATAAGTTGTAACACCTCAGTCATTACACAGGCCTGC
CCAAAGGTATCCTTTAAACCAATTCCCATACATTATTGTGCCCCAGCTGGTTATGCAATTCTAAAGTGTA
ACAATGAGGGGTTCAATGGAACAGGACCATGTACAAATGTCAGCTCAGTACAATGTACACATGGAATTAA
ACCAGTAGTATCAACTCAACTGCTGTTAAATGGCAGTCTAGCAAAAGAAGAGGTAGTACTTAGATCTGCC
AACTTCACAGACAATGCTAAGAACATAATAGTACAGCTGAACAAATCTGTAGTAATTAACTGTACAAGGC
CCAACAACAATACAAGAAAAAGTATACCTATGGGACCAGGGAGAGCATTCTTTACAACAGACATAATAGG
AGACATAAGACAAGCACATTGTAATATTAGTGGTACAGAATGGAATGACACTCTAAAAAAGGTAGTTGAA
AAATTAGGAAAACAATTTGGGGAGAATACAACGATAATCTTTAATACATCCTCAGGAGGGGACCCAGAAA
TTGTAATGCACAGTTTTAATTGTGGAGGGGAGTTCTTCTACTGTAATTCAACACAACTGTTTAATAGTAC
TTGGATAAATGGTACTTGGACAAATGGTACTACAAATACCACTGGAGAAGATAAGATTATACTCCCATGC
AGGATAAAACAAATTATAAACTTGTGGCAGGAAGTAGGAAAGGCAATGTACGCCCCTCCCATCAGAGGAC
AAATTACCTGTTCATCAAATATTACAGGGTTACTATTAACAAGAGATGGGGGTAATAAGAACGGGAGTAA
TGAGGCCGTTGAGACCTTCAGACCTGCAGGAGGAGATATGAGGGACAATTGGAGAAGTGAATTATACAAA
TATAAAGTAGTAAAAATTGAACCATTAGGAGTAGCACCCACCAAGGCAAAGAGAAGAGTGGTGCAGAGAG
AAAAAAGAGCAGTGGGATTAGGAGCTTTGTTCATTGGGTTCTTGGGAGCCGCAGGAAGCACTATGGGCGC
AGCGTCAGTGACGCTGACGGTACAGGCCAGACAATTATTGTCTGGTATAGTGCAACAGCAGAGCAATCTG
CTGAGGGCTATTGAGGCGCAACAGCATCTGTTGCAACTCACAGTCTGGGGCATCAAGCAGCTCCAGGCAA
GAGTCCTGGCGGTGGAAAGATTCCTAACGGATCAACAGCTCCTGGGGATTTGGGGCTGCTCTGGAAAACT
CATCTGCACCACTTCTGTTCCTTGGAATACTACTTGGAGTAATAGATCTGTAGATGACATTTGGAATAAC
ATGACATGGATGCAATGGGATAAAGAAATTAGCAATTACACAGGCTACATATACTCCTTACTTGGAGAAG
CACATGTCCAACAAGAAGTGAATGAAAAAGAATTATTGGAACTAGGTAAATGGGCAAGCTTGTGGAATTG
GTTTGACATATCAAACTGGCTGTGGTATATAAAAATATTCATAATGATAGTAGGAGGCTTGGTAGGTTTA
AGAATAGTTTTTATTGTACTTTCTTTAGTAAATAGAGTTAGGCAGGGATACTCACCATTGTCATTTCAGA
CCCACCTCCCAGCTCAGAGGGGACCCGACAGGCCCGGAGGAATCGAAGAAGAAGGTGGAGAGAAAGACAG
AGACACATCAAGGCAATTAGTGGATGGATTCTTCACAATTATCTGGAGCGATCTAAGGAGCCTGTGCCTC
TTCAGCTACCACCGCTTGAGAGACTTACTCTTGATTGTGACGAGGATTGTGGAACTTCTGGGACGCAGGG
GGTGGGAAACCCTCAAATATTGGTGGAATCTCCTGCAATATTGGAGTCAGGAACTACACAATAGTGCTGT
TAGCTTGCTCAACGCCATAGCCATAGCAGTAGGTGAGGGAACAGATAGGATTTTAGAAGCACTAAGAAGA
GCTGGTAGAGCTATTCTCCACATACCTACAAGAATAAGACAGGGCTTGGAGATAGCTTTGCTGTAA
